Addgene plasmid #140567: pX165-HypaCas9
Purpose: Expresses HypaCas9 in mammalian cells
Depositing lab: Feng Zhang. Depositing organization: Broad Institute. Publication: Highly Parallel Profiling of Cas9 Variant Specificity. Schmid-Burgk JL, Gao L, Li D, Gardner Z, Strecker J, Lash B, Zhang F. Mol Cell. 2020 Mar 17. pii: S1097-2765(20)30143-X. doi: 10.1016/j.molcel.2020.02.023. PubMed 32187529.
Backbone
  Vector backbone: pX165
Growth in bacteria
  Bacterial resistance: Ampicillin, 100 μg/mL
  Growth temperature: 37°C
  Growth strain: DH5alpha
  Copy number: Unknown
Gene/Insert
  Gene/Insert name: Cas9
  Species: Streptococcus pyogenes
  Mutation: N692A M694A Q695A H698A
Terms and licenses: Academic/Nonprofit Terms; Industry Terms: Not Available to Industry
How to cite: pX165-HypaCas9 was a gift from Feng Zhang (Addgene plasmid # 140567 ; http://n2t.net/addgene:140567 ; RRID:Addgene_140567)
