[The description below was written by a language model from this plasmid's Addgene catalogue record and pLannotate feature annotations shown in this document.]
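Description:
pX165-HypaCas9 is a mammalian expression plasmid built on the pX165 backbone that produces HypaCas9, a variant of Streptococcus pyogenes Cas9 carrying the substitutions N692A, M694A, Q695A and H698A. It is propagated in E. coli using a high-copy ColE1/pUC-type origin and selected with ampicillin through the β-lactamase gene and its native promoter. An f1 bacteriophage origin is also present, along with short remnants of rop and bom sequences from the pBR322 lineage that are fragments rather than functional elements.

The expression cassette is driven by a composite promoter made of the CMV immediate-early enhancer, the chicken β-actin promoter and a hybrid chicken β-actin/minute virus of mice intron, an arrangement that gives strong, broadly active transcription in mammalian cells. The Cas9 coding sequence is annotated as two contiguous pieces (N- and C-terminal portions), which together form one continuous open reading frame, followed by a C-terminal bipartite nucleoplasmin nuclear localization signal and a bovine growth hormone polyadenylation signal. About 140 nt between the intron and the annotated Cas9 start are unannotated, so any N-terminal tag or additional NLS there is not stated in the record. No guide RNA cassette or U6 promoter is annotated, so a guide would need to be supplied separately.

An AAV2 inverted terminal repeat lies downstream of the cassette, while only short ITR fragments are detected upstream; the record does not describe use for AAV packaging. The sequence is labelled a partial NGS result, which may account for incomplete features. The stated purpose is HypaCas9 expression in mammalian cells, and the plasmid comes from a study profiling the specificity of Cas9 variants in parallel.
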