Features (pLannotate 1.2.2; 17 found; start..end, strand, type, name):
     17..52      -  CDS            rop (fragment): Rop protein, which maintains plasmids at low copy number; rop
    147..251     +  promoter       AmpR promoter: bla
    252..1112    +  CDS            AmpR: β-lactamase; bla; confers resistance to ampicillin, carbenicillin, and related antibiotics
   1283..1871    +  rep_origin     ori: high-copy-number ColE1/pMB1/pBR322/pUC origin of replication
   1944..1971    +  repeat_region  AAV2 ITR (fragment): inverted terminal repeat of adeno-associated virus serotype 2 inverted
   2000..2027    +  repeat_region  AAV2 ITR (fragment): inverted terminal repeat of adeno-associated virus serotype 2 inverted
   2081..2366    +  enhancer       CMV enhancer: human cytomegalovirus immediate early enhancer; contains an 18-bp deletion relative to the standard CMV enhancer
   2368..2645    +  promoter       chicken β-actin promoter: No description available
   2646..2873    +  intron         hybrid intron: hybrid between chicken β-actin (CBA) and minute virus of mice (MMV) introns (Gray et al., 2011)
   3011..4612    +  CDS            Cas9(N): N-terminal portion of Streptococcus pyogenes Cas9 (Zetsche et al., 2015)
   4613..7111    +  CDS            Cas9(C): C-terminal portion of Streptococcus pyogenes Cas9 (Zetsche et al., 2015)
   7112..7159    +  CDS            nucleoplasmin NLS: bipartite nuclear localization signal from nucleoplasmin
   7193..7304    +  polyA_signal   bGH poly(A) signal: bovine growth hormone polyadenylation signal
   7409..7549    +  repeat_region  AAV2 ITR: inverted terminal repeat of adeno-associated virus serotype 2 inverted
   7554..7605    -  misc_feature   bom (fragment): basis of mobility region from pBR322
   7624..8079    +  rep_origin     f1 ori (sequence partly withheld): f1 bacteriophage origin of replication; arrow indicates direction of (+) strand synthesis
   8080..8129    -  misc_feature   bom (fragment): basis of mobility region from pBR322
>Addgene plasmid #140567 | pX165-HypaCas9 | addgene full sequence | sequence record 296598 | Addgene Partial NGS Result
CCGGGAGCTGCATGTGTCAGAGGTTTTCACCGTCATCACCGAAACGCGCGAGACGAAAGGGCCTCGTGAT
ACGCCTATTTTTATAGGTTAATGTCATGATAATAATGGTTTCTTAGACGTCAGGTGGCACTTTTCGGGGA
AATGTGCGCGGAACCCCTATTTGTTTATTTTTCTAAATACATTCAAATATGTATCCGCTCATGAGACAAT
AACCCTGATAAATGCTTCAATAATATTGAAAAAGGAAGAGTATGAGTATTCAACATTTCCGTGTCGCCCT
TATTCCCTTTTTTGCGGCATTTTGCCTTCCTGTTTTTGCTCACCCAGAAACGCTGGTGAAAGTAAAAGAT
GCTGAAGATCAGTTGGGTGCACGAGTGGGTTACATCGAACTGGATCTCAACAGCGGTAAGATCCTTGAGA
GTTTTCGCCCCGAAGAACGTTTTCCAATGATGAGCACTTTTAAAGTTCTGCTATGTGGCGCGGTATTATC
CCGTATTGACGCCGGGCAAGAGCAACTCGGTCGCCGCATACACTATTCTCAGAATGACTTGGTTGAGTAC
TCACCAGTCACAGAAAAGCATCTTACGGATGGCATGACAGTAAGAGAATTATGCAGTGCTGCCATAACCA
TGAGTGATAACACTGCGGCCAACTTACTTCTGACAACGATCGGAGGACCGAAGGAGCTAACCGCTTTTTT
GCACAACATGGGGGATCATGTAACTCGCCTTGATCGTTGGGAACCGGAGCTGAATGAAGCCATACCAAAC
GACGAGCGTGACACCACGATGCCTGTAGCAATGGCAACAACGTTGCGCAAACTATTAACTGGCGAACTAC
TTACTCTAGCTTCCCGGCAACAATTAATAGACTGGATGGAGGCGGATAAAGTTGCAGGACCACTTCTGCG
CTCGGCCCTTCCGGCTGGCTGGTTTATTGCTGATAAATCTGGAGCCGGTGAGCGTGGAAGCCGCGGTATC
ATTGCAGCACTGGGGCCAGATGGTAAGCCCTCCCGTATCGTAGTTATCTACACGACGGGGAGTCAGGCAA
CTATGGATGAACGAAATAGACAGATCGCTGAGATAGGTGCCTCACTGATTAAGCATTGGTAACTGTCAGA
CCAAGTTTACTCATATATACTTTAGATTGATTTAAAACTTCATTTTTAATTTAAAAGGATCTAGGTGAAG
ATCCTTTTTGATAATCTCATGACCAAAATCCCTTAACGTGAGTTTTCGTTCCACTGAGCGTCAGACCCCG
TAGAAAAGATCAAAGGATCTTCTTGAGATCCTTTTTTTCTGCGCGTAATCTGCTGCTTGCAAACAAAAAA
ACCACCGCTACCAGCGGTGGTTTGTTTGCCGGATCAAGAGCTACCAACTCTTTTTCCGAAGGTAACTGGC
TTCAGCAGAGCGCAGATACCAAATACTGTTCTTCTAGTGTAGCCGTAGTTAGGCCACCACTTCAAGAACT
CTGTAGCACCGCCTACATACCTCGCTCTGCTAATCCTGTTACCAGTGGCTGCTGCCAGTGGCGATAAGTC
GTGTCTTACCGGGTTGGACTCAAGACGATAGTTACCGGATAAGGCGCAGCGGTCGGGCTGAACGGGGGGT
TCGTGCACACAGCCCAGCTTGGAGCGAACGACCTACACCGAACTGAGATACCTACAGCGTGAGCTATGAG
AAAGCGCCACGCTTCCCGAAGGGAGAAAGGCGGACAGGTATCCGGTAAGCGGCAGGGTCGGAACAGGAGA
GCGCACGAGGGAGCTTCCAGGGGGAAACGCCTGGTATCTTTATAGTCCTGTCGGGTTTCGCCACCTCTGA
CTTGAGCGTCGATTTTTGTGATGCTCGTCAGGGGGGCGGAGCCTATGGAAAAACGCCAGCAACGCGGCCT
TTTTACGGTTCCTGGCCTTTTGCTGGCCTTTTGCTCACATGTCCTGCAGGCAGCTGCGCGCTCGCTCGCT
CACTGAGGCCGCCCGGGCGTCGGGCGACCTTTGGTCGCCCGGCCTCAGTGAGCGAGCGAGCGCGCAGAGA
GGGAGTGGCCAACTCCATCACTAGGGGTTCCTGCGGCCTCTAGAGGTACCCGTTACATAACTTACGGTAA
ATGGCCCGCCTGGCTGACCGCCCAACGACCCCCGCCCATTGACGTCAATAGTAACGCCAATAGGGACTTT
CCATTGACGTCAATGGGTGGAGTATTTACGGTAAACTGCCCACTTGGCAGTACATCAAGTGTATCATATG
CCAAGTACGCCCCCTATTGACGTCAATGACGGTAAATGGCCCGCCTGGCATTGTGCCCAGTACATGACCT
TATGGGACTTTCCTACTTGGCAGTACATCTACGTATTAGTCATCGCTATTACCATGGTCGAGGTGAGCCC
CACGTTCTGCTTCACTCTCCCCATCTCCCCCCCCTCCCCACCCCCAATTTTGTATTTATTTATTTTTTAA
TTATTTTGTGCAGCGATGGGGGCGGGGGGGGGGGGGGGGCGCGCGCCAGGCGGGGCGGGGCGGGGCGAGG
GGCGGGGCGGGGCGAGGCGGAGAGGTGCGGCGGCAGCCAATCAGAGCGGCGCGCTCCGAAAGTTTCCTTT
TATGGCGAGGCGGCGGCGGCGGCGGCCCTATAAAAAGCGAAGCGCGCGGCGGGCGGGAGTCGCTGCGCGC
TGCCTTCGCCCCGTGCCCCGCTCCGCCGCCGCCTCGCGCCGCCCGCCCCGGCTCTGACTGACCGCGTTAC
TCCCACAGGTGAGCGGGCGGGACGGCCCTTCTCCTCCGGGCTGTAATTAGCTGAGCAAGAGGTAAGGGTT
TAAGGGATGGTTGGTTGGTGGGGTATTAATGTTTAATTACCTGGAGCACCTGCCTGAAATCACTTTTTTT
CAGGTTGGACCGGTGCCACCATGGACTATAAGGACCACGACGGAGACTACAAGGATCATGATATTGATTA
CAAAGACGATGACGATAAGATGGCCCCAAAGAAGAAGCGGAAGGTCGGTATCCACGGAGTCCCAGCAGCC
GACAAGAAGTACAGCATCGGCCTGGACATCGGCACCAACTCTGTGGGCTGGGCCGTGATCACCGACGAGT
ACAAGGTGCCCAGCAAGAAATTCAAGGTGCTGGGCAACACCGACCGGCACAGCATCAAGAAGAACCTGAT
CGGAGCCCTGCTGTTCGACAGCGGCGAAACAGCCGAGGCCACCCGGCTGAAGAGAACCGCCAGAAGAAGA
TACACCAGACGGAAGAACCGGATCTGCTATCTGCAAGAGATCTTCAGCAACGAGATGGCCAAGGTGGACG
ACAGCTTCTTCCACAGACTGGAAGAGTCCTTCCTGGTGGAAGAGGATAAGAAGCACGAGCGGCACCCCAT
CTTCGGCAACATCGTGGACGAGGTGGCCTACCACGAGAAGTACCCCACCATCTACCACCTGAGAAAGAAA
CTGGTGGACAGCACCGACAAGGCCGACCTGCGGCTGATCTATCTGGCCCTGGCCCACATGATCAAGTTCC
GGGGCCACTTCCTGATCGAGGGCGACCTGAACCCCGACAACAGCGACGTGGACAAGCTGTTCATCCAGCT
GGTGCAGACCTACAACCAGCTGTTCGAGGAAAACCCCATCAACGCCAGCGGCGTGGACGCCAAGGCCATC
CTGTCTGCCAGACTGAGCAAGAGCAGACGGCTGGAAAATCTGATCGCCCAGCTGCCCGGCGAGAAGAAGA
ATGGCCTGTTCGGAAACCTGATTGCCCTGAGCCTGGGCCTGACCCCCAACTTCAAGAGCAACTTCGACCT
GGCCGAGGATGCCAAACTGCAGCTGAGCAAGGACACCTACGACGACGACCTGGACAACCTGCTGGCCCAG
ATCGGCGACCAGTACGCCGACCTGTTTCTGGCCGCCAAGAACCTGTCCGACGCCATCCTGCTGAGCGACA
TCCTGAGAGTGAACACCGAGATCACCAAGGCCCCCCTGAGCGCCTCTATGATCAAGAGATACGACGAGCA
CCACCAGGACCTGACCCTGCTGAAAGCTCTCGTGCGGCAGCAGCTGCCTGAGAAGTACAAAGAGATTTTC
TTCGACCAGAGCAAGAACGGCTACGCCGGCTACATTGACGGCGGAGCCAGCCAGGAAGAGTTCTACAAGT
TCATCAAGCCCATCCTGGAAAAGATGGACGGCACCGAGGAACTGCTCGTGAAGCTGAACAGAGAGGACCT
GCTGCGGAAGCAGCGGACCTTCGACAACGGCAGCATCCCCCACCAGATCCACCTGGGAGAGCTGCACGCC
ATTCTGCGGCGGCAGGAAGATTTTTACCCATTCCTGAAGGACAACCGGGAAAAGATCGAGAAGATCCTGA
CCTTCCGCATCCCCTACTACGTGGGCCCTCTGGCCAGGGGAAACAGCAGATTCGCCTGGATGACCAGAAA
GAGCGAGGAAACCATCACCCCCTGGAACTTCGAGGAAGTGGTGGACAAGGGCGCTTCCGCCCAGAGCTTC
ATCGAGCGGATGACCAACTTCGATAAGAACCTGCCCAACGAGAAGGTGCTGCCCAAGCACAGCCTGCTGT
ACGAGTACTTCACCGTGTATAACGAGCTGACCAAAGTGAAATACGTGACCGAGGGAATGAGAAAGCCCGC
CTTCCTGAGCGGCGAGCAGAAAAAGGCCATCGTGGACCTGCTGTTCAAGACCAACCGGAAAGTGACCGTG
AAGCAGCTGAAAGAGGACTACTTCAAGAAAATCGAGTGCTTCGACTCCGTGGAAATCTCCGGCGTGGAAG
ATCGGTTCAACGCCTCCCTGGGCACATACCACGATCTGCTGAAAATTATCAAGGACAAGGACTTCCTGGA
CAATGAGGAAAACGAGGACATTCTGGAAGATATCGTGCTGACCCTGACACTGTTTGAGGACAGAGAGATG
ATCGAGGAACGGCTGAAAACCTATGCCCACCTGTTCGACGACAAAGTGATGAAGCAGCTGAAGCGGCGGA
GATACACCGGCTGGGGCAGGCTGAGCCGGAAGCTGATCAACGGCATCCGGGACAAGCAGTCCGGCAAGAC
AATCCTGGATTTCCTGAAGTCCGACGGCTTCGCCAACAGAGCCTTCGCGGCTCTGATCGCCGACGACAGC
CTGACCTTTAAAGAGGACATCCAGAAAGCCCAGGTGTCCGGCCAGGGCGATAGCCTGCACGAGCACATTG
CCAATCTGGCCGGCAGCCCCGCCATTAAGAAGGGCATCCTGCAGACAGTGAAGGTGGTGGACGAGCTCGT
GAAAGTGATGGGCCGGCACAAGCCCGAGAACATCGTGATCGAAATGGCCAGAGAGAACCAGACCACCCAG
AAGGGACAGAAGAACAGCCGCGAGAGAATGAAGCGGATCGAAGAGGGCATCAAAGAGCTGGGCAGCCAGA
TCCTGAAAGAACACCCCGTGGAAAACACCCAGCTGCAGAACGAGAAGCTGTACCTGTACTACCTGCAGAA
TGGGCGGGATATGTACGTGGACCAGGAACTGGACATCAACCGGCTGTCCGACTACGATGTGGACCATATC
GTGCCTCAGAGCTTTCTGAAGGACGACTCCATCGACAACAAGGTGCTGACCAGAAGCGACAAGAACCGGG
GCAAGAGCGACAACGTGCCCTCCGAAGAGGTCGTGAAGAAGATGAAGAACTACTGGCGGCAGCTGCTGAA
CGCCAAGCTGATTACCCAGAGAAAGTTCGACAATCTGACCAAGGCCGAGAGAGGCGGCCTGAGCGAACTG
GATAAGGCCGGCTTCATCAAGAGACAGCTGGTGGAAACCCGGCAGATCACAAAGCACGTGGCACAGATCC
TGGACTCCCGGATGAACACTAAGTACGACGAGAATGACAAGCTGATCCGGGAAGTGAAAGTGATCACCCT
GAAGTCCAAGCTGGTGTCCGATTTCCGGAAGGATTTCCAGTTTTACAAAGTGCGCGAGATCAACAACTAC
CACCACGCCCACGACGCCTACCTGAACGCCGTCGTGGGAACCGCCCTGATCAAAAAGTACCCTAAGCTGG
AAAGCGAGTTCGTGTACGGCGACTACAAGGTGTACGACGTGCGGAAGATGATCGCCAAGAGCGAGCAGGA
AATCGGCAAGGCTACCGCCAAGTACTTCTTCTACAGCAACATCATGAACTTTTTCAAGACCGAGATTACC
CTGGCCAACGGCGAGATCCGGAAGCGGCCTCTGATCGAGACAAACGGCGAAACCGGGGAGATCGTGTGGG
ATAAGGGCCGGGATTTTGCCACCGTGCGGAAAGTGCTGAGCATGCCCCAAGTGAATATCGTGAAAAAGAC
CGAGGTGCAGACAGGCGGCTTCAGCAAAGAGTCTATCCTGCCCAAGAGGAACAGCGATAAGCTGATCGCC
AGAAAGAAGGACTGGGACCCTAAGAAGTACGGCGGCTTCGACAGCCCCACCGTGGCCTATTCTGTGCTGG
TGGTGGCCAAAGTGGAAAAGGGCAAGTCCAAGAAACTGAAGAGTGTGAAAGAGCTGCTGGGGATCACCAT
CATGGAAAGAAGCAGCTTCGAGAAGAATCCCATCGACTTTCTGGAAGCCAAGGGCTACAAAGAAGTGAAA
AAGGACCTGATCATCAAGCTGCCTAAGTACTCCCTGTTCGAGCTGGAAAACGGCCGGAAGAGAATGCTGG
CCTCTGCCGGCGAACTGCAGAAGGGAAACGAACTGGCCCTGCCCTCCAAATATGTGAACTTCCTGTACCT
GGCCAGCCACTATGAGAAGCTGAAGGGCTCCCCCGAGGATAATGAGCAGAAACAGCTGTTTGTGGAACAG
CACAAGCACTACCTGGACGAGATCATCGAGCAGATCAGCGAGTTCTCCAAGAGAGTGATCCTGGCCGACG
CTAATCTGGACAAAGTGCTGTCCGCCTACAACAAGCACCGGGATAAGCCCATCAGAGAGCAGGCCGAGAA
TATCATCCACCTGTTTACCCTGACCAATCTGGGAGCCCCTGCCGCCTTCAAGTACTTTGACACCACCATC
GACCGGAAGAGGTACACCAGCACCAAAGAGGTGCTGGACGCCACCCTGATCCACCAGAGCATCACCGGCC
TGTACGAGACACGGATCGACCTGTCTCAGCTGGGAGGCGACAAAAGGCCGGCGGCCACGAAAAAGGCCGG
CCAGGCAAAAAAGAAAAAGTAAGAATTCCTAGAGCTCGCTGATCAGCCTCGACTGTGCCTTCTAGTTGCC
AGCCATCTGTTGTTTGCCCCTCCCCCGTGCCTTCCTTGACCCTGGAAGGTGCCACTCCCACTGTCCTTTC
CTAATAAAATGAGGAAATTGCATCGCATTGTCTGAGTAGGTGTCATTCTATTCTGGGGGGTGGGGTGGGG
CAGGACAGCAAGGGGGAGGATTGGGAAGAGAATAGCAGGCATGCTGGGGAGCGGCCGCAGGAACCCCTAG
TGATGGAGTTGGCCACTCCCTCTCTGCGCGCTCGCTCGCTCACTGAGGCCGGGCGACCAAAGGTCGCCCG
ACGCCCGGGCTTTGCCCGGGCGGCCTCAGTGAGCGAGCGAGCGCGCAGCTGCCTGCAGGGGCGCCTGATG
CGGTATTTTCTCCTTACGCATCTGTGCGGTATTTCACACCGCATA
[95 nt withheld, positions 7606-7700]
T
[46 nt withheld, positions 7702-7747]
C
[141 nt withheld, positions 7749-7889]
CCTTTGACGTTGGAGTCCACGTTCTTT
[37 nt withheld, positions 7917-7953]
ACTCTATCTCGGGCTATTCTTTTGATTTATAAGGGATTTTGCCGATTTCGGTCTATTGGTTAAAAAATGA
GCTGATTTAACAAAAATTTAACGCGAATTTTAACAAAATATTAACGTTTACAATTTTATGGTGCACTCTC
AGTACAATCTGCTCTGATGCCGCATAGTTAAGCCAGCCCCGACACCCGCCAACACCCGCTGACGCGCCCT
GACGGGCTTGTCTGCTCCCGGCATCCGCTTACAGACAAGCTGTGACCGTCT
